>Addgene plasmid #250914 | pSB-CMV-MCS-Puro-ArfGAP1_ALPS1-mKate2-3NLS-P2A-eGFP-LMNB1 | addgene full sequence | sequence record 498467 | Addgene NGS Result
AAGCTTGTTGACATTGATTATTGACTAGTTATTAATAGTAATCAATTACGGGGTCATTAGTTCATAGCCC
ATATATGGAGTTCCGCGTTACATAACTTACGGTAAATGGCCCGCCTGGCTGACCGCCCAACGACCCCCGC
CCATTGACGTCAATAATGACGTATGTTCCCATAGTAACGCCAATAGGGACTTTCCATTGACGTCAATGGG
TGGAGTATTTACGGTAAACTGCCCACTTGGCAGTACATCAAGTGTATCATATGCCAAGTACGCCCCCTAT
TGACGTCAATGACGGTAAATGGCCCGCCTGGCATTATGCCCAGTACATGACCTTATGGGACTTTCCTACT
TGGCAGTACATCTACGTATTAGTCATCGCTATTACCATGGTGATGCGGTTTTGGCAGTACATCAATGGGC
GTGGATAGCGGTTTGACTCACGGGGATTTCCAAGTCTCCACCCCATTGACGTCAATGGGAGTTTGTTTTG
GCACCAAAATCAACGGGACTTTCCAAAATGTCGTAACAACTCCGCCCCATTGACGCAAATGGGCGGTAGG
CGTGTACGGTGGGAGGTCTATATAAGCAGAGCTCTCTGGCTAACTAGAGAACCCACTGCTTACTGGCTTA
TCGAAATTAATACGACTCACTATAGGGAGACCCAAGCTGGCTAGCGCCACCATGGATGATTTTCTGAACA
GCGCGATGAGCAGCCTGTATAGCGGCTGGAGCAGCTTTACCACCGGCGCGAGCAAATTTGCGAGCGCGGC
GAAAGAAGGCGCGACCAAATTTGGCAGCGGACCGGTCATGGTGTCTAAGGGCGAAGAGCTGATTAAGGAG
AACATGCACATGAAGCTGTACATGGAGGGCACCGTGAACAACCACCACTTCAAGTGCACATCCGAGGGCG
AAGGCAAGCCCTACGAGGGCACCCAGACCATGAGAATCAAGGCCGTCGAGGGCGGCCCTCTCCCCTTCGC
CTTCGACATCCTGGCTACCAGCTTCATGTACGGCAGCAAAACCTTCATCAACCACACCCAGGGCATCCCC
GACTTCTTTAAGCAGTCCTTCCCTGAGGGCTTCACATGGGAGAGAGTCACCACATACGAAGACGGGGGCG
TGCTGACCGCTACCCAGGACACCAGCCTCCAGGACGGCTGCCTCATCTACAACGTCAAGATCAGAGGGGT
GAACTTCCCATCCAACGGCCCTGTGATGCAGAAGAAAACACTCGGCTGGGAGGCCTCCACCGAGACCCTG
TACCCCGCTGACGGCGGCCTGGAAGGCAGAGCCGACATGGCCCTGAAGCTCGTGGGCGGGGGCCACCTGA
TCTGCAACTTGAAGACCACATACAGATCCAAGAAACCCGCTAAGAACCTCAAGATGCCCGGCGTCTACTA
TGTGGACAGAAGACTGGAAAGAATCAAGGAGGCCGACAAAGAGACCTACGTCGAGCAGCACGAGGTGGCT
GTGGCCAGATACTGCGACCTCCCTAGCAAACTGGGGCACAAACTGACCGGACTCAGATCTCGAGCTCAAG
CTTCGAATTCCCGGGTCGATCCAAAAAAGAAGAGAAAGGTAGATCCAAAAAAGAAGAGAAAGGTAGATCC
AAAAAAGAAGAGAAAGGTATCCGGTGGAAGCGGAGCTACTAACTTCAGCCTGCTGAAGCAGGCTGGAGAC
GTGGAGGAGAACCCTGGACCTAGATCCATGGTGAGCAAGGGCGAGGAGCTGTTCACCGGGGTGGTGCCCA
TCCTGGTCGAGCTGGACGGCGACGTAAACGGCCACAAGTTCAGCGTGTCCGGCGAGGGCGAGGGCGATGC
CACCTACGGCAAGCTGACCCTGAAGTTCATCTGCACCACCGGCAAGCTGCCCGTGCCCTGGCCCACCCTC
GTGACCACCCTGACCTACGGCGTGCAGTGCTTCAGCCGCTACCCCGACCACATGAAGCAGCACGACTTCT
TCAAGTCCGCCATGCCCGAAGGCTACGTCCAGGAGCGCACCATCTTCTTCAAGGACGACGGCAACTACAA
GACCCGCGCCGAGGTGAAGTTCGAGGGCGACACCCTGGTGAACCGCATCGAGCTGAAGGGCATCGACTTC
AAGGAGGACGGCAACATCCTGGGGCACAAGCTGGAGTACAACTACAACAGCCACAACGTCTATATCATGG
CCGACAAGCAGAAGAACGGCATCAAGGTGAACTTCAAGATCCGCCACAACATCGAGGACGGCAGCGTGCA
GCTCGCCGACCACTACCAGCAGAACACCCCCATCGGCGACGGCCCCGTGCTGCTGCCCGACAACCACTAC
CTGAGCACCCAGTCCGCCCTGAGCAAAGACCCCAACGAGAAGCGCGATCACATGGTCCTGCTGGAGTTCG
TGACCGCCGCCGGGATCACTCTCGGCATGGACGAGCTGTACAAGAGATCTATGGCGAGCGCGGCGTGTAC
TCCGGCCGGGCAGCAGTCGTTGTCCCGCGGCACCAGCAGCACTCCACTGAGCCCCGCGCGGATCTCCAGG
CTGCAAGAGAAAGAGGAGCTGCAGCAGCTCAATGACCGGCTTGCCGCCTACATCGACACAGTCCGTAGTC
TGGAGTCCGAGAACAGCGTCCTGCAAATACAGATCAGAGAACGAGAGGATGTGCGGAACCGCGAGCTCAC
GGGGCTCAGAACACTCTACGAAACCGAGCTGGCGGACGCACGGAAGGCGCTTGATGACACGGCACGGGAG
CGCGCACGATTGCAGATTGAACTGGGCAAGATTAAAAGCGAGCAAGAGCAGCTACAGCACACATATGCCA
AGAAAGATGCTGACCTCACCAGCTCTCAGAACCGACTAAAAGATGTTGAAGCCCTGTTGAACGCTAAAGA
AGCTGCACTAAACACAGCCGTCTCTGAAAGGAAGACTCTGGAAAACACTCTATCTGATCTGCAGATCCGT
GTCCAGGAGTTGGAAGGAGGGTTGATCTCCGCTAAGAAGCAGCTGTCAGATGAGACCCTGCTGCGTGTGG
ATCTGGAGAACCGCTGTCAGAGCCTTATGGAGGAACTTGAATTTAGGAAAAACATGTTTGAAGAGGAAAT
CAAAGATACACGTCGTAGACATGAGACCCGTCTTGTCGAGGTGGATTCAGGTCGTCAGATGGAGTATGAG
TTTAAACTGGCTCAGGCTCTGACTGACATGAGACAGCAGCATGATGAGCAAGTCAAACTTTATAAGGAGG
AGATGGAGCAGACATACGTGTCCAAGCTGGAGAACATTCGTTTGTCATCTGAGATGAACAGCTCTTCAGC
TAGTATGGCCCGTGAGGAGCTTCGAGAGTCTACACTGAGAGTTGAGAGTTTGGCAGGTCAACTTGCAAAT
CTGCAGAAAGAGGCTCGTGCCTGGCAGGATCGCATTAATGAACTGGAGGGGGCTCTTAGCCATGAGAAAG
ATTTAAGCCGTAGGTTGCTGGCAGAGAAAGAGCGCGAGATTGCTGAGATCAGAGCCAAGATGCAGCAGCA
GCTGGATGAGTATGAGCAACTGCTGGACGTCAAACTAGCGCTGGACATGGAGATCAATGCTTACAGAAAG
CTTCTGGAGGGAGAAGAAGAAAGGTTGAAACTGTCTCCAAGTCCTTCATCTCGTGTGACTGTGTCACGAG
CATCCTCCAGTCGCAGTGTTCGTACTACCCGTGGCAAGAGAAAGCGTGTGGATGTGGAGGAGTCGGAGGC
AAGCAGCAGTGTCAGTATCGCTCATTCTGCATCTGCCACTGGAAACGTCTCCATCGATGAGCTGGATGTA
GATGGGAAGTTCATCCGCTTGCACAACAACTCTGAGCAGGACCAGCCGATGGCAGGATTTCAGCTGACCA
GGACTATTGGAGAAGTTACTGCAACATATAAATTCACTGCAAAATACAATCTGAAGGCTGGACAGAAAGT
GACGATCTGGGCATCTAATGCAGGCATAAGCTCCAACCCTCCTGCTGACCTGATATGGAAGAACCAGCCT
TCATGGGGGACTGGGGAGAACATAAAAGTGGCTCTTTTGAGCCCAGCAGGAGAGGAAGTAGCTGTGAGAA
GCACAGTATTCAAGACTGCAGTGGAAGATGAAGACGACGATGAGGAGGAAGAAAAGGAAGCTGAAGTCAT
TGAGGAGCATTTCTATCACCAGCAGGGAGATCCACGCGCTGCTAAGAGAGGATGTTTGATCATGTAATCT
AGAGGGCCCGTTTAAACCCGCTGATCAGCCTCGACTGTGCCTTCTAGTTGCCAGCCATCTGTTGTTTGCC
CCTCCCCCGTGCCTTCCTTGACCCTGGAAGGTGCCACTCCCACTGTCCTTTCCTAATAAAATGAGGAAAT
TGCATCGCATTGTCTGAGTAGGTGTCATTCTATTCTGGGGGGTGGGGTGGGGCAGGACAGCAAGGGGGAG
GATTGGGAAGACAATAGCAGGCATGCTGGGGATGCGGTGGGCTCTATGGACCGGACTGAGGCGGAAAGAA
CCAGCTGTGGAATGTGTGTCAGTTAGGGTGTGGAAAGTCCCCAGGCTCCCCAGCAGGCAGAAGTATGCAA
AGCATGCATCTCAATTAGTCAGCAACCAGGTGTGGAAAGTCCCCAGGCTCCCCAGCAGGCAGAAGTATGC
AAAGCATGCATCTCAATTAGTCAGCAACCATAGTCCCGCCCCTAACTCCGCCCATCCCGCCCCTAACTCC
GCCCAGTTCCGCCCATTCTCCGCCCCATGGCTGACTAATTTTTTTTATTTATGCAGAGGCCGAGGCCGCC
TCGGCCTCTGAGCTATTCCAGAAGTAGTGAGGAGGCTTTTTTGGAGGCCTAGGCTTTTGCAAAAAGCTAG
ATTTTCTGACCCTAGCCACCATGACCGAGTACAAGCCCACGGTGCGCCTCGCCACCCGCGACGACGTCCC
CCGGGCCGTACGCACCCTCGCCGCCGCGTTCGCCGACTACCCCGCCACGCGCCACACCGTCGACCCGGAC
CGCCACATCGAGCGGGTCACCGAGCTGCAAGAACTCTTCCTCACGCGCGTCGGGCTCGACATCGGCAAGG
TGTGGGTCGCGGACGACGGCGCCGCGGTGGCGGTCTGGACCACGCCGGAGAGCGTCGAAGCGGGGGCGGT
GTTCGCCGAGATCGGCCCGCGCATGGCCGAGTTGAGCGGTTCCCGGCTGGCCGCGCAGCAACAGATGGAA
GGCCTCCTGGCGCCGCACCGGCCCAAGGAGCCCGCGTGGTTCCTGGCCACCGTCGGCGTGTCGCCCGACC
ACCAGGGCAAGGGTCTGGGCAGCGCCGTCGTGCTCCCCGGAGTGGAGGCGGCCGAGCGCGCCGGGGTGCC
CGCCTTCCTGGAGACCTCCGCGCCCCGCAACCTCCCCTTCTACGAGCGGCTCGGCTTCACCGTCACCGCC
GACGTCGAGGTGCCCGAAGGACCGCGCACCTGGTGCATGACCCGCAAGCCCGGTGCCTGAGGATCTCGAG
CTCGATGAGTTTGGACAAACCACAACTAGAATGCAGTGAAAAAAATGCTTTATTTGTGAAATTTGTGATG
CTATTGCTTTATTTGTAACCATTATAAGCTGCAATAAACAAGTTAACAACAACAATTGCATTCATTTTAT
GTTTCAGGTTCAGGGGGAGGTGTGGGAGGTTTTTTAAAGCAAGTAAAACCTCTACAAATGTGGTACTTAA
GAGGGATCGATAAGGATCTAGCTTGTGGAAGGCTACTCGAAATGTTTGACCCAAGTTAAACAATTTAAAG
GCAATGCTACCAAATACTAATTGAGTGTATGTAAACTTCTGACCCACTGGGAATGTGATGAAAGAAATAA
AAGCTGAAATGAATCATTCTCTCTACTATTATTCTGATATTTCACATTCTTAAAATAAAGTGGTGATCCT
AACTGACCTAAGACAGGGAATTTTTACTAGGATTAAATGTCAGGAATTGTGAAAAAGTGAGTTTAAATGT
ATTTGGCTAAGGTGTATGTAAACTTCCGACTTCAACTGTATAGGGATCCTCTAGCTAGAGTCGACCTCGA
GGGGGGGCCCGGTACCCAGCTTTTGTTCCCTTTAGTGAGGGTTAATTGCGCGCTTGGCGTAATCATGGTC
ATAGCTGTTTCCTGTGTGAAATTGTTATCCGCTCACAATTCCACACAACATACGAGCCGGAAGCATAAAG
TGTAAAGCCTGGGGTGCCTAATGAGTGAGCTAACTCACATTAATTGCGTTGCGCTCACTGCCCGCTTTCC
AGTCGGGAAACCTGTCGTGCCAGCTGCATTAATGAATCGGCCAACGCGCGGGGAGAGGCGGTTTGCGTAT
TGGGCGCTCTTCCGCTTCCTCGCTCACTGACTCGCTGCGCTCGGTCGTTCGGCTGCGGCGAGCGGTATCA
GCTCACTCAAAGGCGGTAATACGGTTATCCACAGAATCAGGGGATAACGCAGGAAAGAACATGTGAGCAA
AAGGCCAGCAAAAGGCCAGGAACCGTAAAAAGGCCGCGTTGCTGGCGTTTTTCCATAGGCTCCGCCCCCC
TGACGAGCATCACAAAAATCGACGCTCAAGTCAGAGGTGGCGAAACCCGACAGGACTATAAAGATACCAG
GCGTTTCCCCCTGGAAGCTCCCTCGTGCGCTCTCCTGTTCCGACCCTGCCGCTTACCGGATACCTGTCCG
CCTTTCTCCCTTCGGGAACCGTGGCGCTTTCTCATAGCTCACGCTGTAGGTATCTCAGTTCGGTGTAGGT
CGTTCGCTCCAAGCTGGGCTGTGTGCACGAACCCCCCGTTCAGCCCGACCGCTGCGCCTTATCCGGTAAC
TATCGTCTTGAGTCCAACCCGGTAAGACACGACTTATCGCCACTGGCAGCAGCCACTGGTAACAGGATTA
GCAGAGCGAGGTATGTAGGCGGTGCTACAGAGTTCTTGAAGTGGTGGCCTAACTACGGCTACACTAGAAG
AACAGTATTTGGTATCTGCGCTCTGCTGAAGCCAGTTACCTTCGGAAAAAGAGTTGGTAGCTCTTGATCC
GGCAAACAAACCACCGCTGGTAGCGGTGGTTTTTTTGTTTGCAAGCAGCAGATTACGCGCAGAAAAAAAG
GATCTCAAGAAGATCCTTTGATCTTTTCTACGGGGTCTGACGCTCAGTGGAACGAAAACTCACGTTAAGG
GATTTTGGTCATGAGATTATCAAAAAGGATCTTCACCTAGATCCTTTTAAATTAAAAATGAAGTTTTAAA
TCAATCTAAAGTATATATGAGTAAACTTGGTCTGACAGTTACCAATGCTTAATCAGTGAGGCACCTATCT
CAGCGATCTGTCTATTTCGTTCATCCATAGTTGCCTGACTCCCCGTCGTGTAGATAACTACGATACGGGA
GGGCTTACCATCTGGCCCCAGTGCTGCAATGATACCGCGAGACCCACGCTCACCGGCTCCAGATTTATCA
GCAATAAACCAGCCAGCCGGAAGGGCCGAGCGCAGAAGTGGTCCTGCAACTTTATCCGCCTCCATCCAGT
CTATTAATTGTTGCCGGGAAGCTAGAGTAAGTAGTTCGCCAGTTAATAGTTTGCGCAACGTTGTTGCCAT
TGCTACAGGCATCGTGGTGTCACGCTCGTCGTTTGGTATGGCTTCATTCAGCTCCGGTTCCCAACGATCA
AGGCGAGTTACATGATCCCCCATGTTGTGCAAAAAAGCGGTTAGCTCCTTCGGTCCTCCGATCGTTGTCA
GAAGTAACTTGGCCGCAGTGTTATCACTCATGGTTATGGCAGCACTGCATAATTCTCTTACTGTCATGCC
ATCCGTAAGATGCTTTTCTGTGACTGGTGAGTACTCAACCAAGTCATTCTGAGAATAGTGTATGCGGCGA
CCGAGTTGCTCTTGCCCGGCGTCAATACGGGATAATACCGCGCCACATAGCAGAACTTTAAAAGTGCTCA
TCATTGGAAAACGTTCTTCGGGGCGAAAACTCTCAAGGATCTTACCGCTGTTGAGATCCAGTTCGATGTA
ACCCACTCGTGCACCCAACTGATCTTCAGCATCTTTTACTTTCACCAGCGTTTCTGGGTGAGCAAAAACA
GGAAGGCAAAATGCCGCAAAAAAGGGAATAAGGGCGACACGGAAATGTTGAATACTCATACTCTTCCTTT
TTCAATATTATTGAAGCATTTATCAGGGTTATTGTCTCATGAGCGGATACATATTTGAATGTATTTAGAA
AAATAAACAAATAGGGGTTCCGCGCACATTTCCCCGAAAAGTGCCACCTG
[34 nt withheld, positions 8241-8274]
A
[89 nt withheld, positions 8276-8364]
C
[91 nt withheld, positions 8366-8456]
A
[49 nt withheld, positions 8458-8506]
CCTTTGACGTTGGAGTCCACGTTCTTT
[37 nt withheld, positions 8534-8570]
ACCCTATCTCGGTCTATTCTTTTGATTTATAAGGGATTTTGCCGATTTCGGCCTATTGGTTAAAAAATGA
GCTGATTTAACAAAAATTTAACGCGAATTTTAACAAAATATTAACGCTTACAATTTCCATTCGCCATTCA
GGCTGCGCAACTGTTGGGAAGGGCGATCGGTGCGGGCCTCTTCGCTATTACGCCAGCTGGCGAAAGGGGG
ATGTGCTGCAAGGCGATTAAGTTGGGTAACGCCAGGGTTTTCCCAGTCACGACGTTGTAAAACGACGGCC
AGTGAGCGCGCGTAATACGACTCACTATAGGGCGAATTGGAGCTCGGATCCCTATACAGTTGAAGTCGGA
AGTTTACATACACTTAAGTTGGAGTCATTAAAACTCGTTTTTCAACTACTCCACAAATTTCTTGTTAACA
AACAATAGTTTTGGCAAGTCAGTTAGGACATCTACTTTGTGCATGACACAAGTCATTTTTCCAACAATTG
TTTACAGACAGATTATTTCACTTATAATTCACTGTATCACAATTCCAGTGGGTCAGAAGTTTACATACAC
TAAGTTGACTGTGCCTTTAAACAGCTTGGAAAATTCCAGAAAATGATGTCATGGCTTTAG
Features (pLannotate 1.2.2; 30 found; start..end, strand, type, name):
     10..389     +  enhancer       CMV enhancer: human cytomegalovirus immediate early enhancer
    390..593     +  promoter       CMV promoter: human cytomegalovirus (CMV) immediate early promoter
    589..622     +  LTR            5' LTR (truncated) (fragment): truncated 5' long terminal repeat (LTR) from HIV-1
    638..656     +  promoter       T7 promoter: promoter for bacteriophage T7 RNA polymerase
    685..777     +  CDS            Arfgap1 (fragment): ARFG1_RAT - Also known as Arf1gap. Experimental evidence at protein level: Swiss-Prot protein existence level 1. GTPase-activating protein (GAP) for the ADP ribosylation factor 1 (ARF1). Involved in membrane trafficking and /or vesicle transport. Promotes hydrolysis of the ARF1-bound GTP and thus, is required for the dissociation of coat proteins from Golgi-derived membranes and vesicles, a prerequisite for vesicle's fusion with target compartment. Probably regulates ARF1-mediated transport via its interaction with the KDELR proteins and TMED2. Overexpression induces the redistribution of the
    808..1514    +  CDS            TagRFP (fragment): monomeric derivative of red fluorescent protein from Entacmaea quadricolor (Merzlyak et al., 2007) mammalian codon-optimized
   1517..1550    +  misc_feature   MCS (fragment): multiple cloning site
   1561..1581    +  CDS            SV40 NLS: nuclear localization signal of SV40 (simian virus 40) large T antigen
   1585..1605    +  CDS            SV40 NLS: nuclear localization signal of SV40 (simian virus 40) large T antigen
   1609..1629    +  CDS            SV40 NLS: nuclear localization signal of SV40 (simian virus 40) large T antigen
   1708..2424    +  CDS            EGFP: EGFP is a basic (constitutively fluorescent) green fluorescent protein published in 1996, derived from Aequorea victoria. It is reported to be a rapidly-maturing weak dimer with moderate acid sensitivity.
   2431..4194    +  CDS            LMNB1: LMNB1_HUMAN - Also known as LMN2, LMNB. Experimental evidence at protein level: Swiss-Prot protein existence level 1. Lamins are components of the nuclear lamina, a fibrous layer on the nucleoplasmic side of the inner nuclear membrane, which is thought to provide a framework for the nuclear envelope and may also interact with chromatin. From Homo sapiens (Human).
   4235..4459    +  polyA_signal   bGH poly(A) signal: bovine growth hormone polyadenylation signal
   4466..4823    +  promoter       SV40 promoter: SV40 enhancer and early promoter
   4851..5450    +  CDS            PuroR: puromycin N-acetyltransferase; pac from Streptomyces alboniger; confers resistance to puromycin
   5493..5574    -  polyA_signal   SV40 poly(A) signal: SV40 polyadenylation signal
   5597..5665    -  CDS            large T antigen (fragment): large T antigen from SV40 (simian virus 40)
   5690..5759    +  CDS            SB100X (fragment): hyperactive variant of the Sleeping Beauty transposase (Mátés et al., 2009)
   6010..6036    +  misc_feature   MCS (fragment): pBluescript multiple cloning site
   6049..6067    -  promoter       T3 promoter: promoter for bacteriophage T3 RNA polymerase
   6112..6128    -  protein_bind   lac operator: The lac repressor binds to the lac operator to inhibit transcription in E. coli. This inhibition can be relieved by adding lactose or isopropyl-β-D-thiogalactopyranoside (IPTG). lac repressor encoded by lacI
   6136..6166    -  promoter       lac promoter: promoter for the E. coli lac operon
   6181..6202    -  protein_bind   CAP binding site: CAP binding activates transcription in the presence of cAMP. E. coli catabolite activator protein
   6215..6307    -  CDS            lacI (fragment): lac repressor; lacI; The lac repressor binds to the lac operator to inhibit transcription in E. coli. This inhibition can be relieved by adding lactose or isopropyl-β-D-thiogalactopyranoside (IPTG).
   6490..7078    -  rep_origin     ori: high-copy-number ColE1/pMB1/pBR322/pUC origin of replication
   7249..8109    -  CDS            AmpR: β-lactamase; bla; confers resistance to ampicillin, carbenicillin, and related antibiotics
   8110..8214    -  promoter       AmpR promoter: bla
   8241..8696    +  rep_origin     f1 ori (sequence partly withheld): f1 bacteriophage origin of replication; arrow indicates direction of (+) strand synthesis
   8700..8855    -  CDS            lacZα (fragment): LacZα fragment of β-galactosidase; lacZ fragment
   8863..8881    +  promoter       T7 promoter: promoter for bacteriophage T7 RNA polymerase
