[The description below was written by a language model from this plasmid's Addgene catalogue record and pLannotate feature annotations shown in this document.]
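Description:
pSB-CMV-MCS-Puro-ArfGAP1_ALPS1-mKate2-3NLS-P2A-eGFP-LMNB1 is a 9.2 kb mammalian expression plasmid for two-colour imaging of the nucleus in cultured mammalian cells. The catalogue lists the backbone as pcDNA 3.1. The "pSB" name and a short annotated match to Sleeping Beauty transposase sequence hint at a transposon-type vector, but no inverted repeats are annotated, so the record does not establish transposition capability. In E. coli the plasmid is maintained at high copy from a ColE1/pUC-type origin under ampicillin selection (AmpR). It also carries an f1 origin and pBluescript-like remnants (lac promoter/operator, a lacZα fragment, T3 and T7 promoters).

The payload is a single open reading frame driven by the CMV enhancer/promoter and terminated by the bGH polyadenylation signal, cloned between NheI and XbaI. It begins with the ALPS1 motif of rat ArfGAP1 (amino acids 196–234 only), an amphipathic lipid-packing sensor. This is fused at its C terminus to the red fluorescent protein mKate2, which the automated annotation labels as a TagRFP fragment because the two are related, followed by three tandem SV40 nuclear localization signals that direct the probe into the nucleus. According to the catalogue, a P2A self-cleaving peptide then separates this probe from EGFP fused to the N terminus of Lamin B1. The catalogue gives the lamin as zebrafish, although the feature caller matched it to the human homologue. One transcript therefore yields a red nuclear ALPS1 reporter and a green nuclear lamina marker. A separate SV40 promoter–PuroR cassette allows puromycin selection of transfected cells. The associated publication concerns nuclear membrane mechanotransduction, consistent with use as a sensor of nuclear membrane state imaged against the lamina.
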