Addgene plasmid #250914: pSB-CMV-MCS-Puro-ArfGAP1_ALPS1-mKate2-3NLS-P2A-eGFP-LMNB1
Purpose: Dual color expression of mKate2-3xNLS tagged rat ALPS1 and eGFP tagged zebrafish Lamin B1 in mammalian cell lines
Depositing lab: Philipp Niethammer. Depositing organization: Memorial Sloan-Kettering Cancer Center. Publication: Endoplasmic reticulum disruption stimulates nuclear membrane mechanotransduction. Shen Z, Gelashvili Z, Niethammer P. Nat Cell Biol. 2025 Dec 9. doi: 10.1038/s41556-025-01820-9. PubMed 41366519.
Backbone
  Vector backbone: pcDNA 3.1
  Backbone size w/o insert (bp): 5662
  Total vector size (bp): 9190
  Vector type: Mammalian Expression
  Selectable markers: Puromycin
Growth in bacteria
  Bacterial resistance: Ampicillin, 100 μg/mL
  Growth temperature: 37°C
  Growth strain: DH5alpha
  Copy number: High Copy
Gene/Insert
  Gene/Insert name: ArfGAP1-mKate2-3xNLS-P2A-EGFP-LMNB1 (alt name: ArfGAP1 ALPS1 domain, Lamin B1)
  Species: R. norvegicus (rat), D. rerio (zebrafish)
  Insert size (bp): 3528
  Mutation: ARFGAP1 amino acids 196–234 only
  Entrez Gene: lmnb1 (a.k.a. fc06g01, wu:fc06g01); Arfgap1 (a.k.a. Arf GAP1, Arf1gap)
  Promoter: CMV
  Tag / fusion protein: mKate2 on ArfGAP1 (C terminal on insert); EGFP on LMNB1 (N terminal on insert)
  Cloning method: Restriction Enzyme; 5′ cloning site NheI (not destroyed); 3′ cloning site XbaI (not destroyed)
  Sequencing primers: 5′ cgcaaatgggcggtaggcgtg (CMV-Forward); 3′ tagaaggcacagtcgagg (BGHR)
Terms and licenses: Academic/Nonprofit Terms; Industry Terms: Not Available to Industry
How to cite: pSB-CMV-MCS-Puro-ArfGAP1_ALPS1-mKate2-3NLS-P2A-eGFP-LMNB1 was a gift from Philipp Niethammer (Addgene plasmid # 250914 ; http://n2t.net/addgene:250914 ; RRID:Addgene_250914)
